LOCUS       Exported 10711 bp ds-DNA circular SYN 13-MAY-2021
DEFINITION  Lentiviral expression of PIK3R1 Q302*.
ACCESSION   .
VERSION     .
KEYWORDS    pHAGE-PIK3R1-Q302*
SOURCE      synthetic DNA construct
  ORGANISM  synthetic DNA construct
REFERENCE   1 (bases 1 to 10711)
  AUTHORS   Ng PK, Li J, Jeong KJ, Shao S, Chen H, Tsang YH, Sengupta S, Wang Z,
            Bhavana VH, Tran R, Soewito S, Minussi DC, Moreno D, Kong K,
            Dogruluk T, Lu H, Gao J, Tokheim C, Zhou DC, Johnson AM, Zeng J, Ip
            CKM, Ju Z, Wester M, Yu S, Li Y, Vellano CP, Schultz N, Karchin R,
            Ding L, Lu Y, Cheung LWT, Chen K, Shaw KR, Meric-Bernstam F, Scott
            KL, Yi S, Sahni N, Liang H, Mills GB
  TITLE     Systematic Functional Annotation of Somatic Mutations in Cancer.
  JOURNAL   Cancer Cell. 2018 Mar 12;33(3):450-462.e10. doi:
            10.1016/j.ccell.2018.01.021.
  PUBMED    29533785
REFERENCE   2 (bases 1 to 10711)
  AUTHORS   .
  TITLE     Direct Submission
  JOURNAL   Exported May 13, 2021 from SnapGene Server 1.1.58
            http://www.snapgene.com
FEATURES             Location/Qualifiers
     source          1..10711
                     /organism="synthetic DNA construct"
                     /mol_type="other DNA"
     LTR             1..634
                     /label=3' LTR
                     /note="3' long terminal repeat (LTR) from HIV-1"
     misc_feature    681..806
                     /label=HIV-1 Psi
                     /note="packaging signal of human immunodeficiency virus
                     type 1"
     misc_feature    1303..1536
                     /label=RRE
                     /note="The Rev response element (RRE) of HIV-1 allows for
                     Rev-dependent mRNA export from the nucleus to the
                     cytoplasm."
     CDS             1721..1765
                     /codon_start=1
                     /product="antigenic peptide corresponding to amino acids
                     655 to 669 of the HIV envelope protein gp41 (Lutje Hulsik
                     et al., 2013)"
                     /label=gp41 peptide
                     /note="recognized by the 2H10 single-chain llama nanobody"
                     /translation="KNEQELLELDKWASL"
     misc_feature    2058..2175
                     /label=cPPT/CTS
                     /note="central polypurine tract and central termination
                     sequence of HIV-1"
     promoter        2223..3401
                     /label=EF-1-alpha promoter
                     /note="strong constitutive promoter for human elongation
                     factor EF-1-alpha"
     intron          2454..3392
                     /label=EF-1-alpha intron A
                     /note="intron upstream of the start codon of human
                     EF-1-alpha"
     primer_bind     3349..3369
                     /label=EF1a-F
                     /note="Human elongation factor-1a promoter, forward primer"
     protein_bind    3421..3445
                     /gene="mutant version of attB"
                     /label=attB1
                     /bound_moiety="BP Clonase(TM)"
                     /note="recombination site for the Gateway(R) BP reaction"
     CDS             3451..3477
                     /codon_start=1
                     /product="HA (human influenza hemagglutinin) epitope tag"
                     /label=HA
                     /translation="YPYDVPDYA"
     protein_bind    complement(5648..5672)
                     /gene="mutant version of attB"
                     /label=attB2
                     /bound_moiety="BP Clonase(TM)"
                     /note="recombination site for the Gateway(R) BP reaction"
     CDS             5725..5766
                     /codon_start=1
                     /product="epitope tag from simian virus 5"
                     /label=V5 tag
                     /translation="GKPIPNPLLGLDST"
     misc_feature    5787..6354
                     /label=IRES
                     /note="internal ribosome entry site (IRES) of the
                     encephalomyocarditis virus (EMCV)"
     misc_feature    5804..6356
                     /label=IRES
                     /note="internal ribosome entry site (IRES) of the
                     encephalomyocarditis virus (EMCV)"
     primer_bind     complement(5948..5965)
                     /label=IRES reverse
                     /note="IRES internal ribosome entry site, reverse primer.
                     Also called pCDH-rev"
     primer_bind     6175..6194
                     /label=IRES-F
                     /note="IRES internal ribosome entry site, forward primer"
     CDS             6368..7087
                     /codon_start=1
                     /product="the original enhanced GFP (Yang et al., 1996)"
                     /label=EGFP
                     /note="mammalian codon-optimized"
                     /translation="MVSKGEELFTGVVPILVELDGDVNGHKFSVSGEGEGDATYGKLTL
                     KFICTTGKLPVPWPTLVTTLTYGVQCFSRYPDHMKQHDFFKSAMPEGYVQERTIFFKDD
                     GNYKTRAEVKFEGDTLVNRIELKGIDFKEDGNILGHKLEYNYNSHNVYIMADKQKNGIK
                     VNFKIRHNIEDGSVQLADHYQQNTPIGDGPVLLPDNHYLSTQSALSKDPNEKRDHMVLL
                     EFVTAAGITLGMDELYK"
     CDS             6368..7084
                     /codon_start=1
                     /product="enhanced GFP"
                     /label=EGFP
                     /translation="MVSKGEELFTGVVPILVELDGDVNGHKFSVSGEGEGDATYGKLTL
                     KFICTTGKLPVPWPTLVTTLTYGVQCFSRYPDHMKQHDFFKSAMPEGYVQERTIFFKDD
                     GNYKTRAEVKFEGDTLVNRIELKGIDFKEDGNILGHKLEYNYNSHNVYIMADKQKNGIK
                     VNFKIRHNIEDGSVQLADHYQQNTPIGDGPVLLPDNHYLSTQSALSKDPNEKRDHMVLL
                     EFVTAAGITLGMDELYK"
     primer_bind     complement(6413..6434)
                     /label=EGFP-N
                     /note="EGFP, reverse primer"
     primer_bind     complement(6674..6693)
                     /label=EXFP-R
                     /note="For distinguishing EGFP variants, reverse primer"
     primer_bind     7021..7042
                     /label=EGFP-C
                     /note="EGFP, forward primer"
     misc_feature    7101..7689
                     /label=WPRE
                     /note="woodchuck hepatitis virus posttranscriptional
                     regulatory element"
     primer_bind     complement(7154..7174)
                     /label=WPRE-R
                     /note="WPRE, reverse primer"
     CDS             complement(7572..7583)
                     /codon_start=1
                     /product="Factor Xa recognition and cleavage site"
                     /label=Factor Xa site
                     /translation="IEGR"
     LTR             7764..7997
                     /label=3' LTR (Delta-U3)
                     /note="self-inactivating 3' long terminal repeat (LTR) from
                     HIV-1"
     primer_bind     complement(8116..8134)
                     /label=pBRforEco
                     /note="pBR322 vectors, upsteam of EcoRI site, forward
                     primer"
     promoter        8202..8306
                     /gene="bla"
                     /label=AmpR promoter
     CDS             8307..9167
                     /codon_start=1
                     /gene="bla"
                     /product="beta-lactamase"
                     /label=AmpR
                     /note="confers resistance to ampicillin, carbenicillin, and
                     related antibiotics"
                     /translation="MSIQHFRVALIPFFAAFCLPVFAHPETLVKVKDAEDQLGARVGYI
                     ELDLNSGKILESFRPEERFPMMSTFKVLLCGAVLSRVDAGQEQLGRRIHYSQNDLVEYS
                     PVTEKHLTDGMTVRELCSAAITMSDNTAANLLLTTIGGPKELTAFLHNMGDHVTRLDRW
                     EPELNEAIPNDERDTTMPVAMATTLRKLLTGELLTLASRQQLIDWMEADKVAGPLLRSA
                     LPAGWFIADKSGAGERGSRGIIAALGPDGKPSRIVVIYTTGSQATMDERNRQIAEIGAS
                     LIKHW"
     primer_bind     complement(8525..8544)
                     /label=Amp-R
                     /note="Ampicillin resistance gene, reverse primer"
     rep_origin      9338..9926
                     /direction=RIGHT
                     /label=ori
                     /note="high-copy-number ColE1/pMB1/pBR322/pUC origin of
                     replication"
     primer_bind     9827..9846
                     /label=pBR322ori-F
                     /note="pBR322 origin, forward primer"
     primer_bind     10080..10097
                     /label=L4440
                     /note="L4440 vector, forward primer"
     primer_bind     10189..10208
                     /label=SV40pro-F
                     /note="SV40 promoter/origin, forward primer"
     protein_bind    10337..10358
                     /label=CAP binding site
                     /bound_moiety="E. coli catabolite activator protein"
                     /note="CAP binding activates transcription in the presence
                     of cAMP."
     promoter        10373..10403
                     /label=lac promoter
                     /note="promoter for the E. coli lac operon"
     protein_bind    10411..10427
                     /label=lac operator
                     /bound_moiety="lac repressor encoded by lacI"
                     /note="The lac repressor binds to the lac operator to
                     inhibit transcription in E. coli. This inhibition can be
                     relieved by adding lactose or
                     isopropyl-beta-D-thiogalactopyranoside (IPTG)."
     primer_bind     10416..10438
                     /label=M13/pUC Reverse
                     /note="In lacZ gene"
     primer_bind     10435..10451
                     /label=M13 rev
                     /note="common sequencing primer, one of multiple similar
                     variants"
     primer_bind     10435..10451
                     /label=M13 Reverse
                     /note="In lacZ gene. Also called M13-rev"
     primer_bind     10501..10520
                     /label=EBV-rev
                     /note="SV40 polyA terminator, reverse primer"
ORIGIN
        1 tggaagggct aattcactcc caaagaagac aagatatcct tgatctgtgg atctaccaca
       61 cacaaggcta cttccctgat tagcagaact acacaccagg gccaggggtc agatatccac
      121 tgacctttgg atggtgctac aagctagtac cagttgagcc agataaggta gaagaggcca
      181 ataaaggaga gaacaccagc ttgttacacc ctgtgagcct gcatgggatg gatgacccgg
      241 agagagaagt gttagagtgg aggtttgaca gccgcctagc atttcatcac gtggcccgag
      301 agctgcatcc ggagtacttc aagaactgct gatatcgagc ttgctacaag ggactttccg
      361 ctggggactt tccagggagg cgtggcctgg gcgggactgg ggagtggcga gccctcagat
      421 cctgcatata agcagctgct ttttgcctgt actgggtctc tctggttaga ccagatctga
      481 gcctgggagc tctctggcta actagggaac ccactgctta agcctcaata aagcttgcct
      541 tgagtgcttc aagtagtgtg tgcccgtctg ttgtgtgact ctggtaacta gagatccctc
      601 agaccctttt agtcagtgtg gaaaatctct agcagtggcg cccgaacagg gacttgaaag
      661 cgaaagggaa accagaggag ctctctcgac gcaggactcg gcttgctgaa gcgcgcacgg
      721 caagaggcga ggggcggcga ctggtgagta cgccaaaaat tttgactagc ggaggctaga
      781 aggagagaga tgggtgcgag agcgtcagta ttaagcgggg gagaattaga tcgcgatggg
      841 aaaaaattcg gttaaggcca gggggaaaga aaaaatataa attaaaacat atagtatggg
      901 caagcaggga gctagaacga ttcgcagtta atcctggcct gttagaaaca tcagaaggct
      961 gtagacaaat actgggacag ctacaaccat cccttcagac aggatcagaa gaacttagat
     1021 cattatataa tacagtagca accctctatt gtgtgcatca aaggatagag ataaaagaca
     1081 ccaaggaagc tttagacaag atagaggaag agcaaaacaa aagtaagacc accgcacagc
     1141 aagcggccgg ccgctgatct tcagacctgg aggaggagat atgagggaca attggagaag
     1201 tgaattatat aaatataaag tagtaaaaat tgaaccatta ggagtagcac ccaccaaggc
     1261 aaagagaaga gtggtgcaga gagaaaaaag agcagtggga ataggagctt tgttccttgg
     1321 gttcttggga gcagcaggaa gcactatggg cgcagcgtca atgacgctga cggtacaggc
     1381 cagacaatta ttgtctggta tagtgcagca gcagaacaat ttgctgaggg ctattgaggc
     1441 gcaacagcat ctgttgcaac tcacagtctg gggcatcaag cagctccagg caagaatcct
     1501 ggctgtggaa agatacctaa aggatcaaca gctcctgggg atttggggtt gctctggaaa
     1561 actcatttgc accactgctg tgccttggaa tgctagttgg agtaataaat ctctggaaca
     1621 gatttggaat cacacgacct ggatggagtg ggacagagaa attaacaatt acacaagctt
     1681 aatacactcc ttaattgaag aatcgcaaaa ccagcaagaa aagaatgaac aagaattatt
     1741 ggaattagat aaatgggcaa gtttgtggaa ttggtttaac ataacaaatt ggctgtggta
     1801 tataaaatta ttcataatga tagtaggagg cttggtaggt ttaagaatag tttttgctgt
     1861 actttctata gtgaatagag ttaggcaggg atattcacca ttatcgtttc agacccacct
     1921 cccaaccccg aggggacccg acaggcccga aggaatagaa gaagaaggtg gagagagaga
     1981 cagagacaga tccattcgat tagtgaacgg atctcgacgg tatcgccgaa ttcacaaatg
     2041 gcagtattca tccacaattt taaaagaaaa ggggggattg gggggtacag tgcaggggaa
     2101 agaatagtag acataatagc aacagacata caaactaaag aattacaaaa acaaattaca
     2161 aaaattcaaa attttcgggt ttattacagg gacagcagag atccagtttg gactagtcgt
     2221 gaggctccgg tgcccgtcag tgggcagagc gcacatcgcc cacagtcccc gagaagttgg
     2281 ggggaggggt cggcaattga accggtgcct agagaaggtg gcgcggggta aactgggaaa
     2341 gtgatgtcgt gtactggctc cgcctttttc ccgagggtgg gggagaaccg tatataagtg
     2401 cagtagtcgc cgtgaacgtt ctttttcgca acgggtttgc cgccagaaca caggtaagtg
     2461 ccgtgtgtgg ttcccgcggg cctggcctct ttacgggtta tggcccttgc gtgccttgaa
     2521 ttacttccac ctggctgcag tacgtgattc ttgatcccga gcttcgggtt ggaagtgggt
     2581 gggagagttc gaggccttgc gcttaaggag ccccttcgcc tcgtgcttga gttgaggcct
     2641 ggcctgggcg ctggggccgc cgcgtgcgaa tctggtggca ccttcgcgcc tgtctcgctg
     2701 ctttcgataa gtctctagcc atttaaaatt tttgatgacc tgctgcgacg ctttttttct
     2761 ggcaagatag tcttgtaaat gcgggccaag atctgcacac tggtatttcg gtttttgggg
     2821 ccgcgggcgg cgacggggcc cgtgcgtccc agcgcacatg ttcggcgagg cggggcctgc
     2881 gagcgcggcc accgagaatc ggacgggggt agtctcaagc tggccggcct gctctggtgc
     2941 ctggcctcgc gccgccgtgt atcgccccgc cctgggcggc aaggctggcc cggtcggcac
     3001 cagttgcgtg agcggaaaga tggccgcttc ccggccctgc tgcagggagc tcaaaatgga
     3061 ggacgcggcg ctcgggagag cgggcgggtg agtcacccac acaaaggaaa agggcctttc
     3121 cgtcctcagc cgtcgcttca tgtgactcca cggagtaccg ggcgccgtcc aggcacctcg
     3181 attagttctc gagcttttgg agtacgtcgt ctttaggttg gggggagggg ttttatgcga
     3241 tggagtttcc ccacactgag tgggtggaga ctgaagttag gccagcttgg cacttgatgt
     3301 aattctcctt ggaatttgcc ctttttgagt ttggatcttg gttcattctc aagcctcaga
     3361 cagtggttca aagttttttt cttccatttc aggtgtcgtg aagcggccct gcagatatca
     3421 acaagtttgt acaaaaaagt tggcatggtt tacccatacg atgttccaga ttacgctagt
     3481 gctgaggggt accagtacag agcgctgtat gattataaaa aggaaagaga agaagatatt
     3541 gacttgcact tgggtgacat attgactgtg aataaagggt ccttagtagc tcttggattc
     3601 agtgatggac aggaagccag gcctgaagaa attggctggt taaatggcta taatgaaacc
     3661 acaggggaaa ggggggactt tccgggaact tatgtagaat atattggaag gaaaaaaatc
     3721 tcgcctccca caccaaagcc ccggccacct cggcctcttc ctgttgcacc aggttcttcg
     3781 aaaactgaag cagatgttga acaacaagct ttgactctcc cggatcttgc agagcagttt
     3841 gcccctcctg acattgcccc gcctcttctt atcaagctcg tggaagccat tgaaaagaaa
     3901 ggtctggaat gttcaactct atacagaaca cagagctcca gcaacctggc agaattacga
     3961 cagcttcttg attgtgatac accctccgtg gacttggaaa tgatcgatgt gcacgttttg
     4021 gctgacgctt tcaaacgcta tctcctggac ttaccaaatc ctgtcattcc agcagccgtt
     4081 tacagtgaaa tgatttcttt agctccagaa gtacaaagct ccgaagaata tattcagcta
     4141 ttgaagaagc ttattaggtc gcctagcata cctcatcagt attggcttac gcttcagtat
     4201 ttgttaaaac atttcttcaa gctctctcaa acctccagca aaaatctgtt gaatgcaaga
     4261 gtactctctg aaattttcag ccctatgctt ttcagattct cagcagccag ctctgataat
     4321 actgaaaacc tcataaaagt tatagaaatt ttaatctcaa ctgaatggaa tgaacgatag
     4381 cctgcaccag cactgcctcc taaaccacca aaacctacta ctgtagccaa caacggtatg
     4441 aataacaata tgtccttaca agatgctgaa tggtactggg gagatatctc gagggaagaa
     4501 gtgaatgaaa aacttcgaga tacagcagac gggacctttt tggtacgaga tgcgtctact
     4561 aaaatgcatg gtgattatac tcttacacta aggaaagggg gaaataacaa attaatcaaa
     4621 atatttcatc gagatgggaa atatggcttc tctgacccat taaccttcag ttctgtggtt
     4681 gaattaataa accactaccg gaatgaatct ctagctcagt ataatcccaa attggatgtg
     4741 aaattacttt atccagtatc caaataccaa caggatcaag ttgtcaaaga agataatatt
     4801 gaagctgtag ggaaaaaatt acatgaatat aacactcagt ttcaagaaaa aagtcgagaa
     4861 tatgatagat tatatgaaga atatacccgc acatcccagg aaatccaaat gaaaaggaca
     4921 gctattgaag catttaatga aaccataaaa atatttgaag aacagtgcca gacccaagag
     4981 cggtacagca aagaatacat agaaaagttt aaacgtgaag gcaatgagaa agaaatacaa
     5041 aggattatgc ataattatga taagttgaag tctcgaatca gtgaaattat tgacagtaga
     5101 agaagattgg aagaagactt gaagaagcag gcagctgagt atcgagaaat tgacaaacgt
     5161 atgaacagca ttaaaccaga ccttatccag ctgagaaaga cgagagacca atacttgatg
     5221 tggttgactc aaaaaggtgt tcggcaaaag aagttgaacg agtggttggg caatgaaaac
     5281 actgaagacc aatattcact ggtggaagat gatgaagatt tgccccatca tgatgagaag
     5341 acatggaatg ttggaagcag caaccgaaac aaagctgaaa acctgttgcg agggaagcga
     5401 gatggcactt ttcttgtccg ggagagcagt aaacagggct gctatgcctg ctctgtagtg
     5461 gtggacggcg aagtaaagca ttgtgtcata aacaaaacag caactggcta tggctttgcc
     5521 gagccctata acttgtacag ctctctgaaa gaactggtgc tacattacca acacacctcc
     5581 cttgtgcagc acaacgactc cctcaatgtc acactagcct acccagtata tgcacagcag
     5641 aggcgatgcc caactttctt gtacaaagtg gttgatatcc agcacagtgg cggccgctcg
     5701 agtctagagg gcccgcggtt cgaaggtaag cctatcccta accctctcct cggtctcgat
     5761 tctacgcgta ccggttagta atgagatccc tccccccccc ctaacgttac tggccgaagc
     5821 cgcttggaat aaggccggtg tgcgtttgtc tatatgttat tttccaccat attgccgtct
     5881 tttggcaatg tgagggcccg gaaacctggc cctgtcttct tgacgagcat tcctaggggt
     5941 ctttcccctc tcgccaaagg aatgcaaggt ctgttgaatg tcgtgaagga agcagttcct
     6001 ctggaagctt cttgaagaca aacaacgtct gtagcgaccc tttgcaggca gcggaacccc
     6061 ccacctggcg acaggtgcct ctgcggccaa aagccacgtg tataagatac acctgcaaag
     6121 gcggcacaac cccagtgcca cgttgtgagt tggatagttg tggaaagagt caaatggctc
     6181 tcctcaagcg tattcaacaa ggggctgaag gatgcccaga aggtacccca ttgtatggga
     6241 tctgatctgg ggcctcggtg cacatgcttt acatgtgttt agtcgaggtt aaaaaaacgt
     6301 ctaggccccc cgaaccacgg ggacgtggtt ttcctttgaa aaacacgatg ataatatggc
     6361 cacacatatg gtgagcaagg gcgaggagct gttcaccggg gtggtgccca tcctggtcga
     6421 gctggacggc gacgtaaacg gccacaagtt cagcgtgtcc ggcgagggcg agggcgatgc
     6481 cacctacggc aagctgaccc tgaagttcat ctgcaccacc ggcaagctgc ccgtgccctg
     6541 gcccaccctc gtgaccaccc tgacctacgg cgtgcagtgc ttcagccgct accccgacca
     6601 catgaagcag cacgacttct tcaagtccgc catgcccgaa ggctacgtcc aggagcgcac
     6661 catcttcttc aaggacgacg gcaactacaa gacccgcgcc gaggtgaagt tcgagggcga
     6721 caccctggtg aaccgcatcg agctgaaggg catcgacttc aaggaggacg gcaacatcct
     6781 ggggcacaag ctggagtaca actacaacag ccacaacgtc tatatcatgg ccgacaagca
     6841 gaagaacggc atcaaggtga acttcaagat ccgccacaac atcgaggacg gcagcgtgca
     6901 gctcgccgac cactaccagc agaacacccc catcggcgac ggccccgtgc tgctgcccga
     6961 caaccactac ctgagcaccc agtccgccct gagcaaagac cccaacgaga agcgcgatca
     7021 catggtcctg ctggagttcg tgaccgccgc cgggatcact ctcggcatgg acgagctgta
     7081 caagtaaatc gatagatcct aatcaacctc tggattacaa aatttgtgaa agattgactg
     7141 gtattcttaa ctatgttgct ccttttacgc tatgtggata cgctgcttta atgcctttgt
     7201 atcatgctat tgcttcccgt atggctttca ttttctcctc cttgtataaa tcctggttgc
     7261 tgtctcttta tgaggagttg tggcccgttg tcaggcaacg tggcgtggtg tgcactgtgt
     7321 ttgctgacgc aacccccact ggttggggca ttgccaccac ctgtcagctc ctttccggga
     7381 ctttcgcttt ccccctccct attgccacgg cggaactcat cgccgcctgc cttgcccgct
     7441 gctggacagg ggctcggctg ttgggcactg acaattccgt ggtgttgtcg gggaaatcat
     7501 cgtcctttcc ttggctgctc gcctgtgttg ccacctggat tctgcgcggg acgtccttct
     7561 gctacgtccc ttcggccctc aatccagcgg accttccttc ccgcggcctg ctgccggctc
     7621 tgcggcctct tccgcgtctt cgccttcgcc ctcagacgag tcggatctcc ctttgggccg
     7681 cctccccgcc tgagatcctt taagaccaat gacttacaag gcagctgtag atcttagcca
     7741 ctttttaaaa gaaaaggggg gactggaagg gctaattcac tcccaacgaa gacaagatct
     7801 gctttttgct tgtactgggt ctctctggtt agaccagatc tgagcctggg agctctctgg
     7861 ctaactaggg aacccactgc ttaagcctca ataaagcttg ccttgagtgc ttcaagtagt
     7921 gtgtgcccgt ctgttgtgtg actctggtaa ctagagatcc ctcagaccct tttagtcagt
     7981 gtggaaaatc tctagcagta gtagttcatg tcatcttatt attcagtatt tataacttgc
     8041 aaagaaatga atatcagaga gtgagaggcc cgggttaatt aaggaaaggg ctagatcatt
     8101 cttgaagacg aaagggcctc gtgatacgcc tatttttata ggttaatgtc atgataataa
     8161 tggtttctta gacgtcaggt ggcacttttc ggggaaatgt gcgcggaacc cctatttgtt
     8221 tatttttcta aatacattca aatatgtatc cgctcatgag acaataaccc tgataaatgc
     8281 ttcaataata ttgaaaaagg aagagtatga gtattcaaca tttccgtgtc gcccttattc
     8341 ccttttttgc ggcattttgc cttcctgttt ttgctcaccc agaaacgctg gtgaaagtaa
     8401 aagatgctga agatcagttg ggtgcacgag tgggttacat cgaactggat ctcaacagcg
     8461 gtaagatcct tgagagtttt cgccccgaag aacgttttcc aatgatgagc acttttaaag
     8521 ttctgctatg tggcgcggta ttatcccgtg ttgacgccgg gcaagagcaa ctcggtcgcc
     8581 gcatacacta ttctcagaat gacttggttg agtactcacc agtcacagaa aagcatctta
     8641 cggatggcat gacagtaaga gaattatgca gtgctgccat aaccatgagt gataacactg
     8701 cggccaactt acttctgaca acgatcggag gaccgaagga gctaaccgct tttttgcaca
     8761 acatggggga tcatgtaact cgccttgatc gttgggaacc ggagctgaat gaagccatac
     8821 caaacgacga gcgtgacacc acgatgcctg tagcaatggc aacaacgttg cgcaaactat
     8881 taactggcga actacttact ctagcttccc ggcaacaatt aatagactgg atggaggcgg
     8941 ataaagttgc aggaccactt ctgcgctcgg cccttccggc tggctggttt attgctgata
     9001 aatctggagc cggtgagcgt gggtctcgcg gtatcattgc agcactgggg ccagatggta
     9061 agccctcccg tatcgtagtt atctacacga cggggagtca ggcaactatg gatgaacgaa
     9121 atagacagat cgctgagata ggtgcctcac tgattaagca ttggtaactg tcagaccaag
     9181 tttactcata tatactttag attgatttaa aacttcattt ttaatttaaa aggatctagg
     9241 tgaagatcct ttttgataat ctcatgacca aaatccctta acgtgagttt tcgttccact
     9301 gagcgtcaga ccccgtagaa aagatcaaag gatcttcttg agatcctttt tttctgcgcg
     9361 taatctgctg cttgcaaaca aaaaaaccac cgctaccagc ggtggtttgt ttgccggatc
     9421 aagagctacc aactcttttt ccgaaggtaa ctggcttcag cagagcgcag ataccaaata
     9481 ctgttcttct agtgtagccg tagttaggcc accacttcaa gaactctgta gcaccgccta
     9541 catacctcgc tctgctaatc ctgttaccag tggctgctgc cagtggcgat aagtcgtgtc
     9601 ttaccgggtt ggactcaaga cgatagttac cggataaggc gcagcggtcg ggctgaacgg
     9661 ggggttcgtg cacacagccc agcttggagc gaacgaccta caccgaactg agatacctac
     9721 agcgtgagct atgagaaagc gccacgcttc ccgaagggag aaaggcggac aggtatccgg
     9781 taagcggcag ggtcggaaca ggagagcgca cgagggagct tccaggggga aacgcctggt
     9841 atctttatag tcctgtcggg tttcgccacc tctgacttga gcgtcgattt ttgtgatgct
     9901 cgtcaggggg gcggagccta tggaaaaacg ccagcaacgc ggccttttta cggttcctgg
     9961 ccttttgctg gccttttgct cacatgttct ttcctgcgtt atcccctgat tctgtggata
    10021 accgtattac cgcctttgag tgagctgata ccgctcgccg cagccgaacg accgagcgca
    10081 gcgagtcagt gagcgaggaa gcggaagagc gcccaatacg caaaccgcct ctccccgcgc
    10141 gttggccgat tcattaatgc agcaagctca tggctgacta atttttttta tttatgcaga
    10201 ggccgaggcc gcctcggcct ctgagctatt ccagaagtag tgaggaggct tttttggagg
    10261 cctaggcttt tgcaaaaagc tccccgtggc acgacaggtt tcccgactgg aaagcgggca
    10321 gtgagcgcaa cgcaattaat gtgagttagc tcactcatta ggcaccccag gctttacact
    10381 ttatgcttcc ggctcgtatg ttgtgtggaa ttgtgagcgg ataacaattt cacacaggaa
    10441 acagctatga catgattacg aatttcacaa ataaagcatt tttttcactg cattctagtt
    10501 gtggtttgtc caaactcatc aatgtatctt atcatgtctg gatcaactgg ataactcaag
    10561 ctaaccaaaa tcatcccaaa cttcccaccc cataccctat taccactgcc aattacctgt
    10621 ggtttcattt actctaaacc tgtgattcct ctgaattatt ttcattttaa agaaattgta
    10681 tttgttaaat atgtactaca aacttagtag t
//
