[The description below was written by a language model from this plasmid's Addgene catalogue record and the feature table of its GenBank file.]
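Description:
pHAGE-PIK3R1-Q302* is an HIV-1-derived lentiviral expression plasmid of about 10.7 kb, built on the pHAGE backbone to deliver a truncating mutant of human PIK3R1, the gene for the p85-alpha regulatory subunit of PI3K. It is propagated in E. coli from a high-copy ColE1/pUC-type origin under ampicillin selection (beta-lactamase). The recorded host is a recombination-deficient strain, as is usual for LTR-containing vectors. The viral portion begins with a full-length HIV-1 LTR (labelled 3' LTR in the annotation although it sits at the 5' position). This is followed by the Psi packaging signal, the Rev response element for Rev-dependent nuclear export of the genomic RNA, and the cPPT/CTS. A U3-deleted, self-inactivating 3' LTR closes the viral region, so the integrated provirus lacks LTR promoter activity.

Expression is driven by the human EF-1-alpha promoter with its first intron. The PIK3R1 open reading frame was introduced by Gateway recombination and lies between attB1 and attB2 sites, with an HA epitope annotated just after attB1 at the start of the insert. The Q302* change introduces a premature stop codon. The V5 tag located downstream of attB2 would therefore not be expected to be translated onto the truncated protein, although the record does not comment on this. An EMCV IRES then allows EGFP to be translated from the same transcript, marking transduced cells by fluorescence, and a WPRE enhances transcript expression. No mammalian drug-selection marker is annotated. The associated publication title indicates that the construct belongs to a collection made for systematic functional annotation of somatic cancer mutations.
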