Addgene plasmid #116601: pHAGE-PIK3R1-Q302*
Purpose: Lentiviral expression of PIK3R1 Q302*
Depositing lab: Gordon Mills & Kenneth Scott. Depositing organization: Baylor College of Medicine. Publication: Systematic Functional Annotation of Somatic Mutations in Cancer. Ng PK, Li J, Jeong KJ, Shao S, Chen H, Tsang YH, Sengupta S, Wang Z, Bhavana VH, Tran R, Soewito S, Minussi DC, Moreno D, Kong K, Dogruluk T, Lu H, Gao J, Tokheim C, Zhou DC, Johnson AM, Zeng J, Ip CKM, Ju Z, Wester M, Yu S, Li Y, Vellano CP, Schultz N, Karchin R, Ding L, Lu Y, Cheung LWT, Chen K, Shaw KR, Meric-Bernstam F, Scott KL, Yi S, Sahni N, Liang H, Mills GB. Cancer Cell. 2018 Mar 12;33(3):450-462.e10. doi: 10.1016/j.ccell.2018.01.021. PubMed 29533785.
Backbone
  Vector backbone: pHAGE
  Vector type: Lentiviral
Growth in bacteria
  Bacterial resistance: Ampicillin, 100 μg/mL
  Growth temperature: 37°C
  Growth strain: Stbl3
  Copy number: High Copy
Gene/Insert
  Gene/Insert name: PIK3R1
  Species: H. sapiens (human)
  Mutation: Q302*
  Entrez Gene: PIK3R1 (a.k.a. AGM7, GRB1, IMD36, p85, p85-ALPHA, p85alpha)
  Cloning method: Gateway Cloning
Terms and licenses: Academic/Nonprofit Terms; Industry Terms: Not Available to Industry
How to cite: pHAGE-PIK3R1-Q302* was a gift from Gordon Mills & Kenneth Scott (Addgene plasmid # 116601 ; http://n2t.net/addgene:116601 ; RRID:Addgene_116601)
