>Addgene plasmid #116601 | pHAGE-PIK3R1-Q302* | depositor partial sequence | sequence record 219476 | insert
ATGAGTGCTGAGGGGTACCAGTACAGAGCGCTGTATGATTATAAAAAGGAAAGAGAAGAAGATATTGACT
TGCACTTGGGTGACATATTGACTGTGAATAAAGGGTCCTTAGTAGCTCTTGGATTCAGTGATGGACAGGA
AGCCAGGCCTGAAGAAATTGGCTGGTTAAATGGCTATAATGAAACCACAGGGGAAAGGGGGGACTTTCCG
GGAACTTATGTAGAATATATTGGAAGGAAAAAAATCTCGCCTCCCACACCAAAGCCCCGGCCACCTCGGC
CTCTTCCTGTTGCACCAGGTTCTTCGAAAACTGAAGCAGATGTTGAACAACAAGCTTTGACTCTCCCGGA
TCTTGCAGAGCAGTTTGCCCCTCCTGACATTGCCCCGCCTCTTCTTATCAAGCTCGTGGAAGCCATTGAA
AAGAAAGGTCTGGAATGTTCAACTCTATACAGAACACAGAGCTCCAGCAACCTGGCAGAATTACGACAGC
TTCTTGATTGTGATACACCCTCCGTGGACTTGGAAATGATCGATGTGCACGTTTTGGCTGACGCTTTCAA
ACGCTATCTCCTGGACTTACCAAATCCTGTCATTCCAGCAGCCGTTTACAGTGAAATGATTTCTTTAGCT
CCAGAAGTACAAAGCTCCGAAGAATATATTCAGCTATTGAAGAAGCTTATTAGGTCGCCTAGCATACCTC
ATCAGTATTGGCTTACGCTTCAGTATTTGTTAAAACATTTCTTCAAGCTCTCTCAAACCTCCAGCAAAAA
TCTGTTGAATGCAAGAGTACTCTCTGAAATTTTCAGCCCTATGCTTTTCAGATTCTCAGCAGCCAGCTCT
GATAATACTGAAAACCTCATAAAAGTTATAGAAATTTTAATCTCAACTGAATGGAATGAACGATAGCCTG
CACCAGCACTGCCTCCTAAACCACCAAAACCTACTACTGTAGCCAACAACGGTATGAATAACAATATGTC
CTTACAAGATGCTGAATGGTACTGGGGAGATATCTCGAGGGAAGAAGTGAATGAAAAACTTCGAGATACA
GCAGACGGGACCTTTTTGGTACGAGATGCGTCTACTAAAATGCATGGTGATTATACTCTTACACTAAGGA
AAGGGGGAAATAACAAATTAATCAAAATATTTCATCGAGATGGGAAATATGGCTTCTCTGACCCATTAAC
CTTCAGTTCTGTGGTTGAATTAATAAACCACTACCGGAATGAATCTCTAGCTCAGTATAATCCCAAATTG
GATGTGAAATTACTTTATCCAGTATCCAAATACCAACAGGATCAAGTTGTCAAAGAAGATAATATTGAAG
CTGTAGGGAAAAAATTACATGAATATAACACTCAGTTTCAAGAAAAAAGTCGAGAATATGATAGATTATA
TGAAGAATATACCCGCACATCCCAGGAAATCCAAATGAAAAGGACAGCTATTGAAGCATTTAATGAAACC
ATAAAAATATTTGAAGAACAGTGCCAGACCCAAGAGCGGTACAGCAAAGAATACATAGAAAAGTTTAAAC
GTGAAGGCAATGAGAAAGAAATACAAAGGATTATGCATAATTATGATAAGTTGAAGTCTCGAATCAGTGA
AATTATTGACAGTAGAAGAAGATTGGAAGAAGACTTGAAGAAGCAGGCAGCTGAGTATCGAGAAATTGAC
AAACGTATGAACAGCATTAAACCAGACCTTATCCAGCTGAGAAAGACGAGAGACCAATACTTGATGTGGT
TGACTCAAAAAGGTGTTCGGCAAAAGAAGTTGAACGAGTGGTTGGGCAATGAAAACACTGAAGACCAATA
TTCACTGGTGGAAGATGATGAAGATTTGCCCCATCATGATGAGAAGACATGGAATGTTGGAAGCAGCAAC
CGAAACAAAGCTGAAAACCTGTTGCGAGGGAAGCGAGATGGCACTTTTCTTGTCCGGGAGAGCAGTAAAC
AGGGCTGCTATGCCTGCTCTGTAGTGGTGGACGGCGAAGTAAAGCATTGTGTCATAAACAAAACAGCAAC
TGGCTATGGCTTTGCCGAGCCCTATAACTTGTACAGCTCTCTGAAAGAACTGGTGCTACATTACCAACAC
ACCTCCCTTGTGCAGCACAACGACTCCCTCAATGTCACACTAGCCTACCCAGTATATGCACAGCAGAGGC
GATG
